Addgene plasmid #186313: pQE80_T5_Z17-ehaA_LacI
Purpose: Plasmid for inducible E coli expression of the Z17 helixCAM.
Depositing lab: George Church. Depositing organization: Harvard Medical School. Publication: helixCAM: A platform for programmable cellular assembly in bacteria and human cells. Chao G, Wannier TM, Gutierrez C, Borders NC, Appleton E, Chadha A, Lebar T, Church GM. Cell. 2022 Aug 23. pii: S0092-8674(22)01061-3. doi: 10.1016/j.cell.2022.08.012. PubMed 36055250.
Backbone
  Vector backbone: pQE80
  Backbone manufacturer: Qiagen
  Vector type: Bacterial Expression
Growth in bacteria
  Bacterial resistance: Ampicillin, 100 μg/mL
  Growth temperature: 37°C
  Growth strain: NEBExpress Iq Competent E coli
  Growth instructions: Grows in normal cloning strains and conditions. Provided in the NEBExpress Iq strain for ease of expression induction.
  Copy number: High Copy
Gene/Insert
  Gene/Insert name: Z17-ehaA
  Species: Synthetic
  Insert size (bp): 1266
Terms and licenses: Academic/Nonprofit Terms; Industry Terms: Not Available to Industry
How to cite: pQE80_T5_Z17-ehaA_LacI was a gift from George Church (Addgene plasmid # 186313 ; http://n2t.net/addgene:186313 ; RRID:Addgene_186313)
