[The description below was written by a language model from this plasmid's Addgene catalogue record and pLannotate feature annotations shown in this document.]
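Description:
pQE80_T5_Z17-ehaA_LacI is a bacterial expression plasmid built on the Qiagen pQE80 backbone for IPTG-inducible production of the Z17 helixCAM in E. coli. It replicates from a high-copy ColE1/pMB1-type origin, with the pBR322 bom region and only a fragment of rop present, and is selected with ampicillin through the bla gene under its own promoter. The feature table also annotates a cat coding sequence preceded by only a fragment of its promoter. This is a typical remnant of the pQE vector family, and the record does not list chloramphenicol as a selection.

The payload is a 1,266 bp synthetic insert, Z17-ehaA, driven by the bacteriophage T5 promoter, which is recognised by E. coli RNA polymerase and carries an embedded lac operator, followed by a second lac operator. The open reading frame starts with a pelB signal sequence for export across the inner membrane. Downstream, the annotation software flags a segment as a ydeU fragment, which presumably corresponds to the EhaA autotransporter-derived portion named in the insert. The Z17 element itself is not separately annotated, but probably lies between the leader and this segment. In such a design, the autotransporter domain would serve to present the fused Z17 helical peptide on the cell surface, consistent with the helixCAM concept of programmable cell–cell adhesion, although the record does not spell out this mechanism. Transcription ends at the lambda t0 terminator, with an rrnB T1 terminator further downstream. A plasmid-borne lacI gene under the lacIq promoter supplies abundant repressor, keeping expression tightly off until induction. The plasmid is used to display Z17 on E. coli for programmable cellular assembly experiments.
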