Features (pLannotate 1.2.2; 17 found; start..end, strand, type, name):
      9..149     +  misc_feature   bom: basis of mobility region from pBR322
    335..923     -  rep_origin     ori: high-copy-number ColE1/pMB1/pBR322/pUC origin of replication
   1094..1954    -  CDS            AmpR: β-lactamase; bla; confers resistance to ampicillin, carbenicillin, and related antibiotics
   1955..2059    -  promoter       AmpR promoter: bla
   2169..2213    +  promoter       T5 promoter: bacteriophage T5 promoter for E. coli RNA polymerase, with embedded lac operator
   2221..2237    +  protein_bind   lac operator: The lac repressor binds to the lac operator to inhibit transcription in E. coli. This inhibition can be relieved by adding lactose or isopropyl-β-D-thiogalactopyranoside (IPTG). lac repressor encoded by lacI
   2274..2339    +  sig_peptide    pelB signal sequence: leader peptide for secretion; pelB (fragment)
   2562..3530    +  CDS            ydeU (fragment): YDEU_ECOLI - Protein uncertain: Swiss-Prot protein existence level 5. From Escherichia coli (strain K12).
   3561..3655    +  terminator     lambda t0 terminator: transcription terminator from phage lambda
   3670..3698    +  promoter       cat promoter (fragment): promoter of the E. coli cat gene encoding chloramphenicol acetyltransferase
   3699..4355    +  CDS            cat: CAT_ECOLX - Experimental evidence at protein level: Swiss-Prot protein existence level 1. This enzyme is an effector of chloramphenicol resistance in bacteria. From Escherichia coli. This protein is used as a marker in many commonly used cloning vectors, such as pACYC184.
   4423..4509    +  terminator     rrnB T1 terminator: Escherichia coli rrnB; transcription terminator T1 from the E. coli rrnB gene
   4532..4549    -  promoter       tet promoter (fragment): E. coli promoter for tetracycline efflux protein gene
   4568..4589    -  protein_bind   CAP binding site: CAP binding activates transcription in the presence of cAMP. E. coli catabolite activator protein
   4602..5684    -  CDS            lacI: lac repressor; lacI; The lac repressor binds to the lac operator to inhibit transcription in E. coli. This inhibition can be relieved by adding lactose or isopropyl-β-D-thiogalactopyranoside (IPTG).
   5685..5762    -  promoter       lacIq promoter: lacI (mutant); In the lacIq allele, a single base change in the promoter boosts expression of the lacI gene about 10-fold.
   5811..5852    +  CDS            rop (fragment): Rop protein, which maintains plasmids at low copy number; rop
>Addgene plasmid #186313 | pQE80_T5_Z17-ehaA_LacI | addgene full sequence | sequence record 366929 | Addgene NGS Result
TGTCGGGGCGCAGCCATGACCCAGTCACGTAGCGATAGCGGAGTGTATACTGGCTTAACTATGCGGCATC
AGAGCAGATTGTACTGAGAGTGCACCATATGCGGTGTGAAATACCGCACAGATGCGTAAGGAGAAAATAC
CGCATCAGGCGCTCTTCCGCTTCCTCGCTCACTGACTCGCTGCGCTCGGTCGTTCGGCTGCGGCGAGCGG
TATCAGCTCACTCAAAGGCGGTAATACGGTTATCCACAGAATCAGGGGATAACGCAGGAAAGAACATGTG
AGCAAAAGGCCAGCAAAAGGCCAGGAACCGTAAAAAGGCCGCGTTGCTGGCGTTTTTCCATAGGCTCCGC
CCCCCTGACGAGCATCACAAAAATCGACGCTCAAGTCAGAGGTGGCGAAACCCGACAGGACTATAAAGAT
ACCAGGCGTTTCCCCCTGGAAGCTCCCTCGTGCGCTCTCCTGTTCCGACCCTGCCGCTTACCGGATACCT
GTCCGCCTTTCTCCCTTCGGGAAGCGTGGCGCTTTCTCATAGCTCACGCTGTAGGTATCTCAGTTCGGTG
TAGGTCGTTCGCTCCAAGCTGGGCTGTGTGCACGAACCCCCCGTTCAGCCCGACCGCTGCGCCTTATCCG
GTAACTATCGTCTTGAGTCCAACCCGGTAAGACACGACTTATCGCCACTGGCAGCAGCCACTGGTAACAG
GATTAGCAGAGCGAGGTATGTAGGCGGTGCTACAGAGTTCTTGAAGTGGTGGCCTAACTACGGCTACACT
AGAAGGACAGTATTTGGTATCTGCGCTCTGCTGAAGCCAGTTACCTTCGGAAAAAGAGTTGGTAGCTCTT
GATCCGGCAAACAAACCACCGCTGGTAGCGGTGGTTTTTTTGTTTGCAAGCAGCAGATTACGCGCAGAAA
AAAAGGATCTCAAGAAGATCCTTTGATCTTTTCTACGGGGTCTGACGCTCAGTGGAACGAAAACTCACGT
TAAGGGATTTTGGTCATGAGATTATCAAAAAGGATCTTCACCTAGATCCTTTTAAATTAAAAATGAAGTT
TTAAATCAATCTAAAGTATATATGAGTAAACTTGGTCTGACAGTTACCAATGCTTAATCAGTGAGGCACC
TATCTCAGCGATCTGTCTATTTCGTTCATCCATAGTTGCCTGACTCCCCGTCGTGTAGATAACTACGATA
CGGGAGGGCTTACCATCTGGCCCCAGTGCTGCAATGATACCGCGAGACCCACGCTCACCGGCTCCAGATT
TATCAGCAATAAACCAGCCAGCCGGAAGGGCCGAGCGCAGAAGTGGTCCTGCAACTTTATCCGCCTCCAT
CCAGTCTATTAATTGTTGCCGGGAAGCTAGAGTAAGTAGTTCGCCAGTTAATAGTTTGCGCAACGTTGTT
GCCATTGCTACAGGCATCGTGGTGTCACGCTCGTCGTTTGGTATGGCTTCATTCAGCTCCGGTTCCCAAC
GATCAAGGCGAGTTACATGATCCCCCATGTTGTGCAAAAAAGCGGTTAGCTCCTTCGGTCCTCCGATCGT
TGTCAGAAGTAAGTTGGCCGCAGTGTTATCACTCATGGTTATGGCAGCACTGCATAATTCTCTTACTGTC
ATGCCATCCGTAAGATGCTTTTCTGTGACTGGTGAGTACTCAACCAAGTCATTCTGAGAATAGTGTATGC
GGCGACCGAGTTGCTCTTGCCCGGCGTCAATACGGGATAATACCGCGCCACATAGCAGAACTTTAAAAGT
GCTCATCATTGGAAAACGTTCTTCGGGGCGAAAACTCTCAAGGATCTTACCGCTGTTGAGATCCAGTTCG
ATGTAACCCACTCGTGCACCCAACTGATCTTCAGCATCTTTTACTTTCACCAGCGTTTCTGGGTGAGCAA
AAACAGGAAGGCAAAATGCCGCAAAAAAGGGAATAAGGGCGACACGGAAATGTTGAATACTCATACTCTT
CCTTTTTCAATATTATTGAAGCATTTATCAGGGTTATTGTCTCATGAGCGGATACATATTTGAATGTATT
TAGAAAAATAAACAAATAGGGGTTCCGCGCACATTTCCCCGAAAAGTGCCACCTGACGTCTAAGAAACCA
TTATTATCATGACATTAACCTATAAAAATAGGCGTATCACGAGGCCCTTTCGTCTTCACGTCGAGAAATC
ATAAAAAATTTATTTGCTTTGTGAGCGGATAACAATTATAATAGATTCAATTGTGAGCGGATAACAATTT
CACACAGAATTCATTAAAGAGGAGAAATTAACTATGAAATACCTGCTGCCGACCGCTGCTGCTGGTCTGC
TGCTCCTCGCTGCCCAGCCGGCGATGGCCATGAGAGGATCGAACGAGAAGGAAGAGTTAAAATCTAAGAA
GGCGGAATTGCGTAATCGTATCGAGCAATTGAAGCAGAAGCGCGAGCAGTTAAAGCAAAAGATTGCAAAT
TTACGCAAGGAAATTGAGGCCTACAAGGGTAGCGGTAGCGGCTCTGGATCAGGCAGCGGATCACTCGAGA
CACCTACGCCGGGTCCGGATCTGAATGTGGATAATGACCTGCGACCGGAGGCGGGTAGCTACATTGCGAA
CCTTGCAGCAGCGAATACCATGTTCACCACGCGTCTGCATGAGCGTCTGGGTAATACGTACTATACCGAC
ATGGTGACGGGTGAGCAGAAACAAACCACTATGTGGATGCGCCATGAAGGTGGTCATAATAAATGGCGTG
ATGGCAGCGGCCAGCTGAAAACCCAAAGCAATCGCTATGTTCTGCAACTGGGAGGCGATGTCGCGCAGTG
GAGCCAAAACGGCAGCGACCGCTGGCATGTTGGGGTCATGGCGGGATATGGCAACAGCGACAGCAAAACC
ATTTCCTCGCGAACCGGTTATCGTGCAAAAGCGAGTGTGAACGGATATAGCACAGGCCTCTATGCCACCT
GGTATGCCGATGACGAGTCGCGTAATGGCGCGTATCTCGACAGTTGGGCGCAGTACAGCTGGTTTGATAA
CACAGTGAAAGGGGATGACTTACAAAGTGAATCCTATAAATCAAAAGGATTTACCGCTTCACTGGAAGCT
GGATACAAACACAAATTAGCTGAATTTAATGGCAGCCAGGGAACGCGTAATGAATGGTATGTTCAGCCGC
AAGCACAGGTTACCTGGATGGGAGTCAAAGCCGATAAGCACCGCGAAAGCAACGGAACCCTCGTTCATAG
CAACGGTGATGGCAATGTTCAAACCCGACTTGGCGTAAAAACCTGGCTGAAGAGCCACCATAAAATGGAT
GACGGTAAATCCCGCGAGTTCCAGCCGTTTGTAGAAGTGAACTGGCTACATAACAGTAAGGATTTCAGCA
CCAGTATGGATGGCGTGTCTGTCACTCAGGATGGAGCCCGAAATATTGCTGAGATAAAAACCGGGGTGGA
AGGACAGCTAAATGCCAACCTGAATGTCTGGGGGAATGTGGGCGTTCAGGTTGCCGATAGGGGATATAAT
GACACCTCTGCAATGGTTGGCATTAAGTGGCAATTCTGAAAGCTTAATTAGCTGAGCTTGGACTCCTGTT
GATAGATCCAGTAATGACCTCAGAACTCCATCTGGATTTGTTCAGAACGCTCGGTTGCCGCCGGGCGTTT
TTTATTGGTGAGAATCCAAGCTAGCTTGGCGAGATTTTCAGGAGCTAAGGAAGCTAAAATGGAGAAAAAA
ATCACTGGATATACCACCGTTGATATATCCCAATGGCATCGTAAAGAACATTTTGAGGCATTTCAGTCAG
TTGCTCAATGTACCTATAACCAGACCGTTCAGCTGGATATTACGGCCTTTTTAAAGACCGTAAAGAAAAA
TAAGCACAAGTTTTATCCGGCCTTTATTCACATTCTTGCCCGCCTGATGAATGCTCATCCGGAATTTCGT
ATGGCAATGAAAGACGGTGAGCTGGTGATATGGGATAGTGTTCACCCTTGTTACACCGTTTTCCATGAGC
AAACTGAAACGTTTTCATCGCTCTGGAGTGAATACCACGACGATTTCCGGCAGTTTCTACACATATATTC
GCAAGATGTGGCGTGTTACGGTGAAAACCTGGCCTATTTCCCTAAAGGGTTTATTGAGAATATGTTTTTC
GTCTCAGCCAATCCCTGGGTGAGTTTCACCAGTTTTGATTTAAACGTGGCCAATATGGACAACTTCTTCG
CCCCCGTTTTCACCATGGGCAAATATTATACGCAAGGCGACAAGGTGCTGATGCCGCTGGCGATTCAGGT
TCATCATGCCGTTTGTGATGGCTTCCATGTCGGCAGAATGCTTAATGAATTACAACAGTACTGCGATGAG
TGGCAGGGCGGGGCGTAATTTTTTTAAGGCAGTTATTGGTGCCCTTAAACGCCTGGGGTAATGACTCTCT
AGCTTGAGGCATCAAATAAAACGAAAGGCTCAGTCGAAAGACTGGGCCTTTCGTTTTATCTGTTGTTTGT
CGGTGAACGCTCTCCTGAGTAGGACAAATCCGCCCTCTAGATTACGTGCAGTCGATGATAAGCTGTCAAA
CATGAGAATTGTGCCTAATGAGTGAGCTAACTTACATTAATTGCGTTGCGCTCACTGCCCGCTTTCCAGT
CGGGAAACCTGTCGTGCCAGCTGCATTAATGAATCGGCCAACGCGCGGGGAGAGGCGGTTTGCGTATTGG
GCGCCAGGGTGGTTTTTCTTTTCACCAGTGAGACGGGCAACAGCTGATTGCCCTTCACCGCCTGGCCCTG
AGAGAGTTGCAGCAAGCGGTCCACGCTGGTTTGCCCCAGCAGGCGAAAATCCTGTTTGATGGTGGTTAAC
GGCGGGATATAACATGAGCTGTCTTCGGTATCGTCGTATCCCACTACCGAGATATCCGCACCAACGCGCA
GCCCGGACTCGGTAATGGCGCGCATTGCGCCCAGCGCCATCTGATCGTTGGCAACCAGCATCGCAGTGGG
AACGATGCCCTCATTCAGCATTTGCATGGTTTGTTGAAAACCGGACATGGCACTCCAGTCGCCTTCCCGT
TCCGCTATCGGCTGAATTTGATTGCGAGTGAGATATTTATGCCAGCCAGCCAGACGCAGACGCGCCGAGA
CAGAACTTAATGGGCCCGCTAACAGCGCGATTTGCTGGTGACCCAATGCGACCAGATGCTCCACGCCCAG
TCGCGTACCGTCTTCATGGGAGAAAATAATACTGTTGATGGGTGTCTGGTCAGAGACATCAAGAAATAAC
GCCGGAACATTAGTGCAGGCAGCTTCCACAGCAATGGCATCCTGGTCATCCAGCGGATAGTTAATGATCA
GCCCACTGACGCGTTGCGCGAGAAGATTGTGCACCGCCGCTTTACAGGCTTCGACGCCGCTTCGTTCTAC
CATCGACACCACCACGCTGGCACCCAGTTGATCGGCGCGAGATTTAATCGCCGCGACAATTTGCGACGGC
GCGTGCAGGGCCAGACTGGAGGTGGCAACGCCAATCAGCAACGACTGTTTGCCCGCCAGTTGTTGTGCCA
CGCGGTTGGGAATGTAATTCAGCTCCGCCATCGCCGCTTCCACTTTTTCCCGCGTTTTCGCAGAAACGTG
GCTGGCCTGGTTCACCACGCGGGAAACGGTCTGATAAGAGACACCGGCATACTCTGCGACATCGTATAAC
GTTACTGGTTTCACATTCACCACCCTGAATTGACTCTCTTCCGGGCGCTATCATGCCATACCGCGAAAGG
TTTTGCACCATTCGATGGTGTCGGAATTTCGGGCAGCGTTGGGTCCTGGCCACGGGTGCGCATGATCTAG
AGCTGCCTCGCGCGTTTCGGTGATGACGGTGAAAACCTCTGACACATGCAGCTCCCGGAGACGGTCACAG
CTTGTCTGTAAGCGGATGCCGGGAGCAGACAAGCCCGTCAGGGCGCGTCAGCGGGTGTTGGCGGG
